>Addgene plasmid #214381 | pMK451 (BSD-P2A-dTAG) | addgene full sequence | sequence record 426345 | Addgene NGS Result
CTG
[124 nt withheld, positions 4-127]
C
[91 nt withheld, positions 129-219]
A
[49 nt withheld, positions 221-269]
CCTTTGACGTTGGAGTCCACGTTCTTT
[37 nt withheld, positions 297-333]
ACCCTATCTCGGTCTATTCTTTTGATTTATAAGGGATTTTGCCGATTTCGGCCTATTGGTTAAAAAAATG
AGCTGATTTAACAAAAATTTAACGCGAATTTTAACAAAATATTAACGCTTACAATTTCCATTCGCCATTC
AGGCTGCGCAACTGTTGGGAAGGGCGATCGGTGCGGGCCTCTTCGCTATTACGCCAGCTGGCGAAAGGGG
GATGTGCTGCAAGGCGATTAAGTTGGGTAACGCCAGGGTTTTCCCAGTCACGACGTTGTAAAACGACGGC
CAGTGAGCGCGCGTAATACGACTCACTATAGGGCGAATTGGGTACCGGGCCCCCCCTCGAGGTCGACGGT
ATCGATAAGCTTGATATCGCCACCATGGCCAAGCCTTTGTCTCAAGAAGAATCCACCCTCATTGAAAGAG
CAACGGCTACAATCAACAGCATCCCCATCTCTGAAGACTACAGCGTCGCCAGCGCAGCTCTCTCTAGCGA
CGGCCGCATCTTCACTGGTGTCAATGTATATCATTTTACTGGGGGACCTTGTGCAGAACTCGTGGTGCTG
GGCACTGCTGCTGCTGCGGCAGCTGGCAACCTGACTTGTATCGTCGCGATCGGAAATGAGAACAGGGGCA
TCTTGAGCCCCTGCGGACGGTGCCGACAGGTGCTTCTCGATCTGCATCCTGGGATCAAAGCCATAGTGAA
GGACAGTGATGGACAGCCGACGGCAGTTGGGATTCGTGAATTGCTGCCCTCTGGTTATGTGTGGGAGGGC
TCAGGAAGCGGAGCTACTAACTTCAGCCTGCTGAAGCAGGCTGGAGACGTGGAGGAGAACCCTGGACCTA
GATCTGGAGTGCAGGTGGAAACCATCTCCCCAGGAGACGGGCGCACCTTCCCCAAGCGCGGCCAGACCTG
CGTGGTGCACTACACCGGGATGCTTGAAGATGGAAAGAAAGTTGATTCCTCCCGGGACAGAAACAAGCCC
TTTAAGTTTATGCTAGGCAAGCAGGAGGTGATCCGAGGCTGGGAAGAAGGGGTTGCCCAGATGAGTGTGG
GTCAGAGAGCCAAACTGACTATATCTCCAGATTATGCCTATGGTGCCACTGGGCACCCAGGCATCATCCC
ACCACATGCCACTCTCGTCTTCGATGTGGAGCTTCTAAAACTGGAAGGCGGCGGCGCTGGTGCAGGCGCC
GGATCCACTAGTTCTAGAGCGGCCGCCACCGCGGTGGAGCTCCAGCTTTTGTTCCCTTTAGTGAGGGTTA
ATTGCGCGCTTGGCGTAATCATGGTCATAGCTGTTTCCTGTGTGAAATTGTTATCCGCTCACAATTCCAC
ACAACATACGAGCCGGAAGCATAAAGTGTAAAGCCTGGGGTGCCTAATGAGTGAGCTAACTCACATTAAT
TGCGTTGCGCTCACTGCCCGCTTTCCAGTCGGGAAACCTGTCGTGCCAGCTGCATTAATGAATCGGCCAA
CGCGCGGGGAGAGGCGGTTTGCGTATTGGGCGCTCTTCCGCTTCCTCGCTCACTGACTCGCTGCGCTCGG
TCGTTCGGCTGCGGCGAGCGGTATCAGCTCACTCAAAGGCGGTAATACGGTTATCCACAGAATCAGGGGA
TAACGCAGGAAAGAACATGTGAGCAAAAGGCCAGCAAAAGGCCAGGAACCGTAAAAAGGCCGCGTTGCTG
GCGTTTTTCCATAGGCTCCGCCCCCCTGACGAGCATCACAAAAATCGACGCTCAAGTCAGAGGTGGCGAA
ACCCGACAGGACTATAAAGATACCAGGCGTTTCCCCCTGGAAGCTCCCTCGTGCGCTCTCCTGTTCCGAC
CCTGCCGCTTACCGGATACCTGTCCGCCTTTCTCCCTTCGGGAAGCGTGGCGCTTTCTCATAGCTCACGC
TGTAGGTATCTCAGTTCGGTGTAGGTCGTTCGCTCCAAGCTGGGCTGTGTGCACGAACCCCCCGTTCAGC
CCGACCGCTGCGCCTTATCCGGTAACTATCGTCTTGAGTCCAACCCGGTAAGACACGACTTATCGCCACT
GGCAGCAGCCACTGGTAACAGGATTAGCAGAGCGAGGTATGTAGGCGGTGCTACAGAGTTCTTGAAGTGG
TGGCCTAACTACGGCTACACTAGAAGAACAGTATTTGGTATCTGCGCTCTGCTGAAGCCAGTTACCTTCG
GAAAAAGAGTTGGTAGCTCTTGATCCGGCAAACAAACCACCGCTGGTAGCGGTGGTTTTTTTGTTTGCAA
GCAGCAGATTACGCGCAGAAAAAAAGGATCTCAAGAAGATCCTTTGATCTTTTCTACGGGGTCTGACGCT
CAGTGGAACGAAAACTCACGTTAAGGGATTTTGGTCATGAGATTATCAAAAAGGATCTTCACCTAGATCC
TTTTAAATTAAAAATGAAGTTTTAAATCAATCTAAAGTATATATGAGTAAACTTGGTCTGACAGTTACCA
ATGCTTAATCAGTGAGGCACCTATCTCAGCGATCTGTCTATTTCGTTCATCCATAGTTGCCTGACTCCCC
GTCGTGTAGATAACTACGATACGGGAGGGCTTACCATCTGGCCCCAGTGCTGCAATGATACCGCGAGACC
CACGCTCACCGGCTCCAGATTTATCAGCAATAAACCAGCCAGCCGGAAGGGCCGAGCGCAGAAGTGGTCC
TGCAACTTTATCCGCCTCCATCCAGTCTATTAATTGTTGCCGGGAAGCTAGAGTAAGTAGTTCGCCAGTT
AATAGTTTGCGCAACGTTGTTGCCATTGCTACAGGCATCGTGGTGTCACGCTCGTCGTTTGGTATGGCTT
CATTCAGCTCCGGTTCCCAACGATCAAGGCGAGTTACATGATCCCCCATGTTGTGCAAAAAAGCGGTTAG
CTCCTTCGGTCCTCCGATCGTTGTCAGAAGTAAGTTGGCCGCAGTGTTATCACTCATGGTTATGGCAGCA
CTGCATAATTCTCTTACTGTCATGCCATCCGTAAGATGCTTTTCTGTGACTGGTGAGTACTCAACCAAGT
CATTCTGAGAATAGTGTATGCGGCGACCGAGTTGCTCTTGCCCGGCGTCAATACGGGATAATACCGCGCC
ACATAGCAGAACTTTAAAAGTGCTCATCATTGGAAAACGTTCTTCGGGGCGAAAACTCTCAAGGATCTTA
CCGCTGTTGAGATCCAGTTCGATGTAACCCACTCGTGCACCCAACTGATCTTCAGCATCTTTTACTTTCA
CCAGCGTTTCTGGGTGAGCAAAAACAGGAAGGCAAAATGCCGCAAAAAAGGGAATAAGGGCGACACGGAA
ATGTTGAATACTCATACTCTTCCTTTTTCAATATTATTGAAGCATTTATCAGGGTTATTGTCTCATGAGC
GGATACATATTTGAATGTATTTAGAAAAATAAACAAATAGGGGTTCCGCGCACATTTCCCCGAAAAGTGC
CAC
Features (pLannotate 1.2.2; 15 found; start..end, strand, type, name):
      4..362     +  rep_origin     f1 ori (sequence partly withheld): f1 bacteriophage origin of replication; arrow indicates direction of (+) strand synthesis
    464..619     -  CDS            lacZα (fragment): LacZα fragment of β-galactosidase; lacZ fragment
    627..645     +  promoter       T7 promoter: promoter for bacteriophage T7 RNA polymerase
    654..702     -  misc_feature   MCS (fragment): pBluescript multiple cloning site
    708..1104    +  CDS            BSD (fragment): blasticidin S deaminase; Aspergillus terreus BSD; confers resistance to blasticidin
   1179..1499    +  CDS            DmrB: F36V mutant of FK506-binding protein FKBP12 binds synthetic ligands that do not bind wild-type FKBP
   1524..1565    -  misc_feature   MCS (fragment): pBluescript multiple cloning site
   1578..1596    -  promoter       T3 promoter: promoter for bacteriophage T3 RNA polymerase
   1641..1657    -  protein_bind   lac operator: The lac repressor binds to the lac operator to inhibit transcription in E. coli. This inhibition can be relieved by adding lactose or isopropyl-β-D-thiogalactopyranoside (IPTG). lac repressor encoded by lacI
   1665..1695    -  promoter       lac promoter: promoter for the E. coli lac operon
   1710..1731    -  protein_bind   CAP binding site: CAP binding activates transcription in the presence of cAMP. E. coli catabolite activator protein
   1744..1836    -  CDS            lacI (fragment): lac repressor; lacI; The lac repressor binds to the lac operator to inhibit transcription in E. coli. This inhibition can be relieved by adding lactose or isopropyl-β-D-thiogalactopyranoside (IPTG).
   2019..2607    -  rep_origin     ori: high-copy-number ColE1/pMB1/pBR322/pUC origin of replication
   2778..3638    -  CDS            AmpR: β-lactamase; bla; confers resistance to ampicillin, carbenicillin, and related antibiotics
   3639..3743    -  promoter       AmpR promoter: bla
