[The description below was written by a language model from this plasmid's Addgene catalogue record and pLannotate feature annotations shown in this document.]
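Description:
pMK451 (BSD-P2A-dTAG) is a small (about 3.8 kb) pBluescript-based plasmid that carries a promoterless tagging cassette for building CRISPR knock-in donors in human or mouse cells. It is propagated in E. coli as a high-copy plasmid through its ColE1/pUC-type origin, with ampicillin selection from the β-lactamase gene and its native promoter. The usual pBluescript elements are also present: an f1 origin, T7 and T3 promoters flanking the split multiple cloning site, and lacZα and lac promoter/operator remnants.

The insert sits within the cloning site. It consists of a blasticidin S deaminase (BSD) coding sequence, followed after a short gap by the F36V mutant of FKBP12, which is annotated as DmrB and is the dTAG degron. The P2A self-cleaving peptide named in the construct title presumably occupies the unannotated interval between the two coding sequences, although the feature table does not mark it. No mammalian promoter, polyadenylation signal or homology arms are annotated, so the cassette appears to depend on in-frame integration at an endogenous locus for expression. The marker-P2A-degron order suits N-terminal tagging: the endogenous promoter would drive BSD for blasticidin selection of edited cells, and P2A would release a dTAG-fused target protein. The record does not state this design explicitly, and users would have to add gene-specific homology arms themselves.

Proteins fused to FKBP12(F36V) can be rapidly depleted with heterobifunctional dTAG ligands, which recruit an E3 ubiquitin ligase. The associated publication concerns combining degron systems such as AID2 and BromoTag for protein knockdown, so this plasmid is probably one of a set of degron tagging templates for conditional protein depletion.
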