Addgene plasmid #214381: pMK451 (BSD-P2A-dTAG)
Depositing lab: Masato Kanemaki. Publication: Combination of AID2 and BromoTag expands the utility of degron-based protein knockdowns. Hatoyama Y, Islam M, Bond AG, Hayashi KI, Ciulli A, Kanemaki MT. EMBO Rep. 2024 Sep;25(9):4062-4077. doi: 10.1038/s44319-024-00224-4. Epub 2024 Aug 23. PubMed 39179892.
Backbone
  Vector backbone: pBluescript
  Vector type: Mammalian Expression, CRISPR
  Selectable markers: Blasticidin
Growth in bacteria
  Bacterial resistance: Ampicillin, 100 μg/mL
  Growth temperature: 37°C
  Growth strain: DH5alpha
  Copy number: High Copy
Gene/Insert
  Gene/Insert name: BSD-P2A-dTAG
  Species: H. sapiens (human), M. musculus (mouse)
Terms and licenses: Academic/Nonprofit Terms; Industry Terms: Not Available to Industry
How to cite: pMK451 (BSD-P2A-dTAG) was a gift from Masato Kanemaki (Addgene plasmid # 214381 ; http://n2t.net/addgene:214381 ; RRID:Addgene_214381)
